Addgene plasmid #240023: pAAV-CMV-DIO-SaCas9-U6-sgDaglb
Purpose: Knockdown expression of Daglb
Depositing lab: Huaibin Cai. Depositing organization: National Institute on Aging (NIA). Publication: Deficiency in endocannabinoid synthase DAGLB contributes to early onset Parkinsonism and murine nigral dopaminergic neuron dysfunction. Liu Z, Yang N, Dong J, Tian W, Chang L, Ma J, Guo J, Tan J, Dong A, He K, Zhou J, Cinar R, Wu J, Salinas AG, Sun L, Kumar M, Sullivan BT, Oldham BB, Pitz V, Makarious MB, Ding J, Kung J, Xie C, Hawes SL, Wang L, Wang T, Chan P, Zhang Z, Le W, Chen S, Lovinger DM, Blauwendraat C, Singleton AB, Cui G, Li Y, Cai H, Tang B. Nat Commun. 2022 Jun 17;13(1):3490. doi: 10.1038/s41467-022-31168-9. PubMed 35715418.
Backbone
  Vector backbone: PX601-AAV-CMV::NLS-SaCas9-NLS- 3xHA-bGHpA;U6::BsaI-sgRNA
  Total vector size (bp): 7481
  Vector type: Mouse Targeting, AAV, CRISPR
Growth in bacteria
  Bacterial resistance: Ampicillin, 100 μg/mL
  Growth temperature: 37°C
  Growth strain: NEB Stable
  Copy number: High Copy
Gene/Insert
  Gene/Insert name: diacylglycerol lipase, beta (alt name: E330036I19Rik)
  gRNA/shRNA sequence: CCCATCATTGACCAGTCTGCG
  Species: M. musculus (mouse)
  GenBank ID: NM_144915
  Entrez Gene: Daglb (a.k.a. E330036I19Rik)
  Promoter: CMV
  Cloning method: Restriction Enzyme; 5′ cloning site Unknow (unknown if destroyed); 3′ cloning site Unknow (unknown if destroyed)
  Sequencing primers: 5′ U6F, LKO-15
Terms and licenses: Academic/Nonprofit Terms; Industry Terms: Not Available to Industry
How to cite: pAAV-CMV-DIO-SaCas9-U6-sgDaglb was a gift from Huaibin Cai (Addgene plasmid # 240023 ; http://n2t.net/addgene:240023 ; RRID:Addgene_240023)
