[The description below was written by a language model from this plasmid's Addgene catalogue record and pLannotate feature annotations shown in this document.]
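Description:
pAAV-CMV-DIO-SaCas9-U6-sgDaglb is an AAV transfer plasmid for Cre-dependent CRISPR disruption of the mouse gene Daglb (diacylglycerol lipase beta), built on the PX601 single-vector SaCas9 backbone. It is propagated in E. coli through a high-copy ColE1/pUC-type origin with ampicillin selection (AmpR), and also carries an f1 origin. AAV2 inverted terminal repeats flank the payload so it can be packaged into recombinant AAV. One ITR is annotated in full and the other only as short fragments, which may reflect the difficulty of sequencing these repeats. The catalogue lists the vector as 7,481 bp, whereas the sequenced record is 7,729 nt.

The payload has two expression units. In the first, the CMV enhancer and promoter sit upstream of a double-floxed inverted (DIO) cassette. The Staphylococcus aureus Cas9 coding sequence, with a nucleoplasmin NLS and a 3xHA tag at its C-terminus, lies in antisense orientation between oppositely oriented lox2272 and loxP pairs and is followed by a bGH polyadenylation signal. Without Cre, no functional nuclease is made. Cre recombination inverts the cassette and locks it in the sense orientation, so tagged, nuclear-targeted SaCas9 is expressed only in Cre-positive cells. In the second unit, a human U6 Pol III promoter constitutively drives a Daglb-targeting spacer fused to the Sa gRNA scaffold. The compact SaCas9 allows nuclease and guide to fit within a single AAV genome.

The stated purpose is knockdown of Daglb expression. The design suits cell-type-specific gene disruption in Cre-driver mice, and the associated publication concerns DAGLB function in nigral dopaminergic neurons.
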