Features (pLannotate 1.2.2; 26 found; start..end, strand, type, name):
      1..380     +  enhancer       CMV enhancer: human cytomegalovirus immediate early enhancer
    381..584     +  promoter       CMV promoter: human cytomegalovirus (CMV) immediate early promoter
    621..654     +  protein_bind   lox2272: Cre-mediated recombination occurs in the 8-bp core sequence (GGATACTT). lox2272 sites are compatible with each other, but incompatible with loxP or loxN sites (Lee and Saito, 1988). Cre recombinase
    655..704     -  intron         β-globin intron (fragment): internally truncated intron from human β-globin
    705..738     +  protein_bind   loxP: Cre-mediated recombination occurs in the 8-bp core sequence (GCATACAT). Cre recombinase
    748..776     -  CDS            3xHA (fragment): three tandem HA epitope tags
    787..803     -  CDS            3xHA (fragment): three tandem HA epitope tags
    814..830     -  CDS            3xHA (fragment): three tandem HA epitope tags
    837..884     -  CDS            nucleoplasmin NLS: bipartite nuclear localization signal from nucleoplasmin
    885..4040    -  CDS            cas9: CAS9_STAAU - Experimental evidence at protein level: Swiss-Prot protein existence level 1. CRISPR (clustered regularly interspaced short palindromic repeat) is an adaptive immune system that provides protection against mobile genetic elements (viruses, transposable elements and conjugative plasmids). CRISPR clusters contain spacers, sequences complementary to antecedent mobile elements, and target invading nucleic acids. CRISPR clusters are transcribed and processed into CRISPR RNA (crRNA). In type II CRISPR systems correct processing of pre-crRNA requires a trans- encoded small RNA (tracrRNA)
   4117..4150    -  protein_bind   lox2272: Cre-mediated recombination occurs in the 8-bp core sequence (GGATACTT). lox2272 sites are compatible with each other, but incompatible with loxP or loxN sites (Lee and Saito, 1988). Cre recombinase
   4151..4200    -  intron         β-globin intron (fragment): internally truncated intron from human β-globin
   4201..4234    -  protein_bind   loxP: Cre-mediated recombination occurs in the 8-bp core sequence (GCATACAT). Cre recombinase
   4265..4376    +  polyA_signal   bGH poly(A) signal: bovine growth hormone polyadenylation signal
   4479..4719    +  promoter       U6 promoter: RNA polymerase III promoter for human U6 snRNA
   4750..4825    +  misc_RNA       Sa gRNA scaffold: guide RNA scaffold for the Staphylococcus aureus CRISPR/Cas9 system
   4839..4979    +  repeat_region  AAV2 ITR: inverted terminal repeat of adeno-associated virus serotype 2 inverted
   4984..5035    -  misc_feature   bom (fragment): basis of mobility region from pBR322
   5054..5509    +  rep_origin     f1 ori (sequence partly withheld): f1 bacteriophage origin of replication; arrow indicates direction of (+) strand synthesis
   5510..5559    -  misc_feature   bom (fragment): basis of mobility region from pBR322
   5661..5696    -  CDS            rop (fragment): Rop protein, which maintains plasmids at low copy number; rop
   5791..5895    +  promoter       AmpR promoter: bla
   5896..6756    +  CDS            AmpR: β-lactamase; bla; confers resistance to ampicillin, carbenicillin, and related antibiotics
   6927..7515    +  rep_origin     ori: high-copy-number ColE1/pMB1/pBR322/pUC origin of replication
   7588..7615    +  repeat_region  AAV2 ITR (fragment): inverted terminal repeat of adeno-associated virus serotype 2 inverted
   7644..7671    +  repeat_region  AAV2 ITR (fragment): inverted terminal repeat of adeno-associated virus serotype 2 inverted
>Addgene plasmid #240023 | pAAV-CMV-DIO-SaCas9-U6-sgDaglb | addgene full sequence | sequence record 496238 | Addgene NGS Result
GACATTGATTATTGACTAGTTATTAATAGTAATCAATTACGGGGTCATTAGTTCATAGCCCATATATGGA
GTTCCGCGTTACATAACTTACGGTAAATGGCCCGCCTGGCTGACCGCCCAACGACCCCCGCCCATTGACG
TCAATAATGACGTATGTTCCCATAGTAACGCCAATAGGGACTTTCCATTGACGTCAATGGGTGGAGTATT
TACGGTAAACTGCCCACTTGGCAGTACATCAAGTGTATCATATGCCAAGTACGCCCCCTATTGACGTCAA
TGACGGTAAATGGCCCGCCTGGCATTATGCCCAGTACATGACCTTATGGGACTTTCCTACTTGGCAGTAC
ATCTACGTATTAGTCATCGCTATTACCATGGTGATGCGGTTTTGGCAGTACATCAATGGGCGTGGATAGC
GGTTTGACTCACGGGGATTTCCAAGTCTCCACCCCATTGACGTCAATGGGAGTTTGTTTTGGCACCAAAA
TCAACGGGACTTTCCAAAATGTCGTAACAACTCCGCCCCATTGACGCAAATGGGCGGTAGGCGTGTACGG
TGGGAGGTCTATATAAGCAGAGCTCTCTGGCTAACTACCGGTGCTAGCGTCGACTCCGGAATAACTTCGT
ATAGGATACTTTATACGAAGTTATGCAGAATGGTAGCTGGATTGTAGCTGCTATTAGCAATATGAAACCT
CTTAATAACTTCGTATAGCATACATTATACGAAGTTATGGCGCGCCTTAAGCGTAATCTGGAACATCGTA
TGGGTAAGCGTAATCTGGAACATCGTATGGGTAAGCGTAATCTGGAACATCGTATGGGTAGGATCCCTTT
TTCTTTTTTGCCTGGCCGGCCTTTTTCGTGGCCGCCGGCCTTTTGCCCTTTTTGATGATCTGAGGGTGCT
TCTTAGATTTCACTTCATACAGGTTGCCCAGAATGTCTGTGCTGTACTTCTTAATGCTCTGGGTCTTGGA
GGCGATTGTCTTAATGATCCTGGGGGGCCTCTTGTCGTTCATGTTTTCCAGGTACTCGCGGTAGGTGATG
TCGATCATGTTCACTTCGATCCGGTTCAGCAGGTCGTTGTTCACGCCGATCACTCTATACAGCTCGCCGT
TGATCTTGATCAGATCGTTGTTGTAGAAGGAGGCGATAAACTCGGCCTGGTTGCTGATCTTCTTCAGCTT
CTTAGCTTCCTCATAGCACTTGCTATTCACTTCGTAGTAGTTTTCTTTTTTGATCACATCCAGATTCTTC
ACGGTCACGAACTTGTACACGCCATTGTCCAGGTACACGTCGAATCTGTAGGGCTTCAGGGACAGCTTCA
CGACCTTGTTTCTGCTGTTGGGGTAGTCGTCGGTGATGTCCAGATGGGCGTTCAGTTTGTTGCCGTAATA
CTTAATCTTCTTGATCACGGGGCCGTTGTCCTTTTTGGAGTACTTGGTCAGGTAGTTCCCGGTTTCCTCG
TAGTACTTGTACAGGGGATTCTTCTCGTCGCCGTACTGTTCCATAATCAGCTTCAGTTTCTGGTAGGTCT
GGGGGTCGTGGTGGTACATCAGCAGCTTTTCGGGGCTCTTGTTGATCAGCTTTTTCAGCTTGTCATTGTC
CTTGTCGTACAGGCCGTTCAGATTGTTCACGATCAGGGTGTTGCCCTTGTCGTCCTTCCGGGTGGAGTAC
AGGGTGTCGTTAATCAGCTCTCTATTAGGCTTCTTGTCCACCCGGTGGCTGTACTTGTAGTCCTTGAAGT
CCTTAATGTGCTTGATCTGGTGGGGGGTGATGAAGATCTCTTTGTACTCCTGCTCGGTTTCGATCTCGGG
CATGCTCTCGGCCTGCTTTTCCTCGAACATCTGGTTTTCCATCACTTTTTTGGCCTTGTCCAGTTTCTTC
CACTCTTTGAAGATGAAATCGGCGTTGGCAATGATCAGGGCGTCCTCGGCGTGGTGCTTGTACCCCTTGT
TCCGCTCTTTCTTAAACTTCCACTTCCGCCGCAGAAAGCTGGTGAAGCCGCCATTGATGGACTTCACTTT
CACGTCCAGGTTGTTCACTCTGAAGTAGCTCCGCAGCAGGTTCATCAGGCCTCTGGTGGCGTATCTGGTA
TCCACCAGGTTCCGGTTGATGAAGTCTTTCTGCACGGAGAACCTGTTGATGTCCCGTTCTTCCAGCAGAT
ACTCTTTCTTGGTCTTGCTGATTCTGCCCTTGCCCTTGGCCAGATTCAGGATGTGCTTCTTGAAGGTTTC
GTAGCTGATCTTGCTGTCGCTGCTGCTCAGGTACTGGAATGGGGTCCGGTTGCCCTTCTTGCTGTTTTCT
TCCTGCTTCACGAGCACCTTGTTGTTGAAGCTGTTGTCGAAGGACACGCTTCTGGGGATGATGTGGTCCA
CCTCATAGTTGAAGGGGTTGTTCAGCAGATCTTCCAGAGGGATGGCTTCCAGGCTGTACAGGCACTTGCC
TTCCTGCATGTCGTGCAGCTTGATCTTCTCGATCAGGTACTTGGCGTTCTCTTTGCCGGTGGTCCGGATG
ATTTCCTCGATCCGCTCGTTGGTCTGCCGGTTCCGCTTCTGCATCTCGTTGATCATTTTCTGGGCGTCCT
TGGAGTTCTTCTCGCGGGCCAGCTCGATAATGATGTCGTTGGGCAGGCCGTACTTCTTGATGATGGCGTT
GATCACTTTGATGCTCTGGATGAAGCTTCTCTTCACGACGGGGCTCAGGATGAAGTCGTCCACCAGGGTG
GTGGGGATCTCTTTCTGCTGGGACAGGTCCACCTTCTTGGGCACCAGCTTCAGCCGGTTGAAGATAGCGA
TCTGGTTGTCGTTGGTGTGCCACAGCTCGTCCAGGATCAGGTTGATGGCCTTCAGGCTCAGGTTGTGGGT
GCCGGTATAGCCCTTCAGATTAGAGATCTGCTCGATCTCTTCCTGGGTCAGCTCGGAGTTCAGATTGGTC
AGTTCTTCCTGGATGTCCTCGCTGCTCTGGTAGATGGTCAGGATCTTGGCAATCTGATCCAGCAGCTCGG
CGTTCTCAATAATCTCTTTCCGGGCGGTAATGTCCTTGATGTCGTGGTACACCTTCAGGTTGGTGAACTC
GGGCTTGCCGGTGCTGGTCACTCTGTAGCCCTTAATATCCTCTTCGTTCACGAGGATTTCTTTGGCGATC
TGCTTCAGGGTGGGCTTCTTCTTCTGCTTGAACACGTTCTCGATGATCTGGAACTTCTCGTAATATTCCA
GCTTCTCGTTCTCGTCCCTGGTGATCACGAGATTGTTCAGGTCGTTCAGGGCGTTGTACAGGTCGGCGTT
GTAGGCGTACTTCACGCTCCGCAGTTCCTCGGGGAAGTAGGTGCAGTGGCCCATCAGCATCTCGTACCAT
TCTTTGATGTCCTTCCAGCCGAAGGGGCTGCCCTCGCCAGGTCCCTCATAGTAGGTCCGCCGGGTTTCCA
GCAGGTCGATGTAGGTGTCGATGAAGCTCTGGTCCAGCTGGTGGTAGGCCTTCTGCACCTTCAGCAGCTG
TTTGGCTTCTTTCACGTAGTCGCTGGTCTTGAATCTGTTGATGCTGCCCCGCACTTCGCCGTCTTTCTTC
AGCCGTTCCAGCTGCAGTTCGGCCACGTATTTCTCTTCCAGGGCCTTGCTGTTCCGGCTGATCTGCTCTT
TGGTGGACAGCTCGTTGCCGGTGTCCTCTTCCACCTCGTTCACGTTGTGCACGCCTCTTCTCTTGGCCAG
GTGCAGCAGGGCGGCAGAGAACTCTTCCTCGCTCAGCTTCTGGCTCAGGCCCTTCACTCTGGCCTCGTAG
GGGTTGATGCCGCTCAGCTCGCTGTGGTCGGTCAGCAGGTTGTAGTCGAACAGCAGCTTCTTCACTCTCT
GGATTCTATGCCGCCTCCGCCGCTTCAGCCTTCTGGCGCCTCTCTTGCTCCGCCTGCCCTCGTTGTTTTC
CACGTTGGCCTCTTTGAACAGCCGCACGCCGGCATCGATCACGTCCCGTGTCTCGTAGTCGATGATGCCG
TAGCCCACGCTGGTGATGCCGATGTCCAGGCCCAGGATGTAGTTCCGCTTGGCTGCTGGGACTCCGTGGA
TACCGACCTTCCGCTTCTTCTTTGGGGCCATGCGGCCGCTGCAGACCGGTGCTAGCATAACTTCGTATAA
AGTATCCTATACGAAGTTATTTGCCTTAACCCAGAAATTATCACTGTTATTCTTTAGAATGGTGCAAAGA
ATAACTTCGTATAATGTATGCTATACGAAGTTATGAATTCCTAGAGCTCGCTGATCAGCCTCGACTGTGC
CTTCTAGTTGCCAGCCATCTGTTGTTTGCCCCTCCCCCGTGCCTTCCTTGACCCTGGAAGGTGCCACTCC
CACTGTCCTTTCCTAATAAAATGAGGAAATTGCATCGCATTGTCTGAGTAGGTGTCATTCTATTCTGGGG
GGTGGGGTGGGGCAGGACAGCAAGGGGGAGGATTGGGAAGAGAATAGCAGGCATGCTGGGGAGGTACCGA
GGGCCTATTTCCCATGATTCCTTCATATTTGCATATACGATACAAGGCTGTTAGAGAGATAATTGGAATT
AATTTGACTGTAAACACAAAGATATTAGTACAAAATACGTGACGTAGAAAGTAATAATTTCTTGGGTAGT
TTGCAGTTTTAAAATTATGTTTTAAAATGGACTATCATATGCTTACCGTAACTTGAAAGTATTTCGATTT
CTTGGCTTTATATATCTTGTGGAAAGGACGAAACACCGCCCATCATTGACCAGTCTGCGGTTTTAGTACT
CTGGAAACAGAATCTACTAAAACAAGGCAAAATGCCGTGTTTATCTCGTCAACTTGTTGGCGAGATTTTT
GCGGCCGCAGGAACCCCTAGTGATGGAGTTGGCCACTCCCTCTCTGCGCGCTCGCTCGCTCACTGAGGCC
GGGCGACCAAAGGTCGCCCGACGCCCGGGCTTTGCCCGGGCGGCCTCAGTGAGCGAGCGAGCGCGCAGCT
GCCTGCAGGGGCGCCTGATGCGGTATTTTCTCCTTACGCATCTGTGCGGTATTTCACACCGCATA
[95 nt withheld, positions 5036-5130]
T
[46 nt withheld, positions 5132-5177]
C
[141 nt withheld, positions 5179-5319]
CCTTTGACGTTGGAGTCCACGTTCTTT
[37 nt withheld, positions 5347-5383]
ACTCTATCTCGGGCTATTCTTTTGATTTATAAGGGATTTTGCCGATTTCGGTCTATTGGTTAAAAAATGA
GCTGATTTAACAAAAATTTAACGCGAATTTTAACAAAATATTAACGTTTACAATTTTATGGTGCACTCTC
AGTACAATCTGCTCTGATGCCGCATAGTTAAGCCAGCCCCGACACCCGCCAACACCCGCTGACGCGCCCT
GACGGGCTTGTCTGCTCCCGGCATCCGCTTACAGACAAGCTGTGACCGTCTCCGGGAGCTGCATGTGTCA
GAGGTTTTCACCGTCATCACCGAAACGCGCGAGACGAAAGGGCCTCGTGATACGCCTATTTTTATAGGTT
AATGTCATGATAATAATGGTTTCTTAGACGTCAGGTGGCACTTTTCGGGGAAATGTGCGCGGAACCCCTA
TTTGTTTATTTTTCTAAATACATTCAAATATGTATCCGCTCATGAGACAATAACCCTGATAAATGCTTCA
ATAATATTGAAAAAGGAAGAGTATGAGTATTCAACATTTCCGTGTCGCCCTTATTCCCTTTTTTGCGGCA
TTTTGCCTTCCTGTTTTTGCTCACCCAGAAACGCTGGTGAAAGTAAAAGATGCTGAAGATCAGTTGGGTG
CACGAGTGGGTTACATCGAACTGGATCTCAACAGCGGTAAGATCCTTGAGAGTTTTCGCCCCGAAGAACG
TTTTCCAATGATGAGCACTTTTAAAGTTCTGCTATGTGGCGCGGTATTATCCCGTATTGACGCCGGGCAA
GAGCAACTCGGTCGCCGCATACACTATTCTCAGAATGACTTGGTTGAGTACTCACCAGTCACAGAAAAGC
ATCTTACGGATGGCATGACAGTAAGAGAATTATGCAGTGCTGCCATAACCATGAGTGATAACACTGCGGC
CAACTTACTTCTGACAACGATCGGAGGACCGAAGGAGCTAACCGCTTTTTTGCACAACATGGGGGATCAT
GTAACTCGCCTTGATCGTTGGGAACCGGAGCTGAATGAAGCCATACCAAACGACGAGCGTGACACCACGA
TGCCTGTAGCAATGGCAACAACGTTGCGCAAACTATTAACTGGCGAACTACTTACTCTAGCTTCCCGGCA
ACAATTAATAGACTGGATGGAGGCGGATAAAGTTGCAGGACCACTTCTGCGCTCGGCCCTTCCGGCTGGC
TGGTTTATTGCTGATAAATCTGGAGCCGGTGAGCGTGGAAGCCGCGGTATCATTGCAGCACTGGGGCCAG
ATGGTAAGCCCTCCCGTATCGTAGTTATCTACACGACGGGGAGTCAGGCAACTATGGATGAACGAAATAG
ACAGATCGCTGAGATAGGTGCCTCACTGATTAAGCATTGGTAACTGTCAGACCAAGTTTACTCATATATA
CTTTAGATTGATTTAAAACTTCATTTTTAATTTAAAAGGATCTAGGTGAAGATCCTTTTTGATAATCTCA
TGACCAAAATCCCTTAACGTGAGTTTTCGTTCCACTGAGCGTCAGACCCCGTAGAAAAGATCAAAGGATC
TTCTTGAGATCCTTTTTTTCTGCGCGTAATCTGCTGCTTGCAAACAAAAAAACCACCGCTACCAGCGGTG
GTTTGTTTGCCGGATCAAGAGCTACCAACTCTTTTTCCGAAGGTAACTGGCTTCAGCAGAGCGCAGATAC
CAAATACTGTTCTTCTAGTGTAGCCGTAGTTAGGCCACCACTTCAAGAACTCTGTAGCACCGCCTACATA
CCTCGCTCTGCTAATCCTGTTACCAGTGGCTGCTGCCAGTGGCGATAAGTCGTGTCTTACCGGGTTGGAC
TCAAGACGATAGTTACCGGATAAGGCGCAGCGGTCGGGCTGAACGGGGGGTTCGTGCACACAGCCCAGCT
TGGAGCGAACGACCTACACCGAACTGAGATACCTACAGCGTGAGCTATGAGAAAGCGCCACGCTTCCCGA
AGGGAGAAAGGCGGACAGGTATCCGGTAAGCGGCAGGGTCGGAACAGGAGAGCGCACGAGGGAGCTTCCA
GGGGGAAACGCCTGGTATCTTTATAGTCCTGTCGGGTTTCGCCACCTCTGACTTGAGCGTCGATTTTTGT
GATGCTCGTCAGGGGGGCGGAGCCTATGGAAAAACGCCAGCAACGCGGCCTTTTTACGGTTCCTGGCCTT
TTGCTGGCCTTTTGCTCACATGTCCTGCAGGCAGCTGCGCGCTCGCTCGCTCACTGAGGCCGCCCGGGCG
TCGGGCGACCTTTGGTCGCCCGGCCTCAGTGAGCGAGCGAGCGCGCAGAGAGGGAGTGGCCAACTCCATC
ACTAGGGGTTCCTGCGGCCTCTAGACTCGAGGCGTT
