>Addgene plasmid #240023 | pAAV-CMV-DIO-SaCas9-U6-sgDaglb | depositor partial sequence | sequence record 473010 | U6 promoter, sgRNA insert, SaCas9 sgRNA scaffold
GGCTTTATATATCTTGTGGAAGGACGAAACACCGCCCATCATTGACCAGTCTGCGGTTTTAGTACTCTGG
AAACAGAATCTACTAAAACAAGGCAAAATGCCGTGTTTATCTCGTCAACTTGTTGGCGAGATTTTTCGGA
CCGAGCGGCCGCAGGAACCCCTAGTGATGGAGTTGGCCACTCCCTCTCTGCGCGC
